>Addgene plasmid #208165 | AiP14253 - pAAV-AiE0380h_3xC2-minBG-SYFP2-WPRE3-BGHpA (Alias: CN4253) | addgene full sequence | sequence record 411062 | Addgene NGS Result
CCTGCAGGCAGCTGCGCGCTCGCTCGCTCACTGAGGCCGCCCGGGCGTCGGGCGACCTTTGGTCGCCCGG
CCTCAGTGAGCGAGCGAGCGCGCAGAGAGGGAGTGGCCAACTCCATCACTAGGGGTTCCTGCGGCCGCAC
GCGTAGCCCAAGAGTAGGGGGTGGTGCTGTGGGCCACTGTGCAGAGGCCAGGACTGTGAATGAAGTGGGC
ACTGCTCCTGCCCCCTCCCAGGCCTGCCTCTGGCCAGGCCAGCCTCCATCCCGGCATTGTCTCAGGCATC
TTGGGCAGGGTTCCCAGAGCTGGCTGAACCAGGGGCCTGGCCAAACAGCCCTCCCCTGCCCTCCCATTCC
TCTAGCCCAAGAGTAGGGGGTGGTGCTGTGGGCCACTGTGCAGAGGCCAGGACTGTGAATGAAGTGGGCA
CTGCTCCTGCCCCCTCCCAGGCCTGCCTCTGGCCAGGCCAGCCTCCATCCCGGCATTGTCTCAGGCATCT
TGGGCAGGGTTCCCAGAGCTGGCTGAACCAGGGGCCTGGCCAAACAGCCCTCCCCTGCCCTCCCATTCCT
CTAGCCCAAGAGTAGGGGGTGGTGCTGTGGGCCACTGTGCAGAGGCCAGGACTGTGAATGAAGTGGGCAC
TGCTCCTGCCCCCTCCCAGGCCTGCCTCTGGCCAGGCCAGCCTCCATCCCGGCATTGTCTCAGGCATCTT
GGGCAGGGTTCCCAGAGCTGGCTGAACCAGGGGCCTGGCCAAACAGCCCTCCCCTGCCCTCCCATTCCTC
TGAGCTCGGGCTGGGCATAAAAGTCAGGGCAGAGCCATCTATTGCTTACATTTGCTTCTGGGATCCAGAT
CTTTCGAAGCTAGCGCTACCGGTCGCCACCATGGTGAGCAAGGGCGAGGAGCTGTTCACCGGGGTGGTGC
CCATCCTGGTCGAGCTGGACGGCGACGTAAACGGCCACAAGTTCAGCGTGTCCGGCGAGGGCGAGGGCGA
TGCCACCTACGGCAAGCTGACCCTGAAGCTGATCTGCACCACCGGCAAGCTGCCCGTGCCCTGGCCCACC
CTCGTGACCACCCTGGGCTACGGCGTGCAGTGCTTCGCCCGCTACCCCGACCACATGAAGCAGCACGACT
TCTTCAAGTCCGCCATGCCCGAAGGCTACGTCCAGGAGCGCACCATCTTCTTCAAGGACGACGGCAACTA
CAAGACCCGCGCCGAGGTGAAGTTCGAGGGCGACACCCTGGTGAACCGCATCGAGCTGAAGGGCATCGAC
TTCAAGGAGGACGGCAACATCCTGGGGCACAAGCTGGAGTACAACTACAACAGCCACAACGTCTATATCA
CCGCCGACAAGCAGAAGAACGGCATCAAGGCCAACTTCAAGATCCGCCACAACATCGAGGACGGCGGCGT
GCAGCTCGCCGACCACTACCAGCAGAACACCCCCATCGGCGACGGCCCCGTGCTGCTGCCCGACAACCAC
TACCTGAGCTACCAGTCCAAGCTGAGCAAAGACCCCAACGAGAAGCGCGATCACATGGTCCTGCTGGAGT
TCGTGACCGCCGCCGGGATCACTCTCGGCATGGACGAGCTGTACAAGTAAGTCGACGGCGCGCCGCGGCC
GCGAATTCGATATCATAATCAACCTCTGGATTACAAAATTTGTGAAAGATTGACTGGTATTCTTAACTAT
GTTGCTCCTTTTACGCTATGTGGATACGCTGCTTTAATGCCTTTGTATCATGCTATTGCTTCCCGTATGG
CTTTCATTTTCTCCTCCTTGTATAAATCCTGGTTAGTTCTTGCCACGGCGGAACTCATCGCCGCCTGCCT
TGCCCGCTGCTGGACAGGGGCTCGGCTGTTGGGCACTGACAATTCCGTGGCTCGAGAGATCTTCGACTGT
GCCTTCTAGTTGCCAGCCATCTGTTGTTTGCCCCTCCCCCGTGCCTTCCTTGACCCTGGAAGGTGCCACT
CCCACTGTCCTTTCCTAATAAAATGAGGAAATTGCATCGCATTGTCTGAGTAGGTGTCATTCTATTCTGG
GGGGTGGGGTGGGGCAGGACAGCAAGGGGGAGGATTGGGAAGACAATAGCAGGCATGAGATCTCACGTGC
GGACCGAGCGGCCGCAGGAACCCCTAGTGATGGAGTTGGCCACTCCCTCTCTGCGCGCTCGCTCGCTCAC
TGAGGCCGGGCGACCAAAGGTCGCCCGACGCCCGGGCTTTGCCCGGGCGGCCTCAGTGAGCGAGCGAGCG
CGCAGCTGCCTGCAGGGGCGCCTGATGCGGTATTTTCTCCTTACGCATCTGTGCGGTATTTCACACCGCA
TA
[95 nt withheld, positions 2313-2407]
T
[46 nt withheld, positions 2409-2454]
C
[141 nt withheld, positions 2456-2596]
CCTTTGACGTTGGAGTCCACGTTCTTT
[37 nt withheld, positions 2624-2660]
ACTCTATCTCGGGCTATTCTTTTGATTTATAAGGGATTTTGCCGATTTCGGTCTATTGGTTAAAAAATGA
GCTGATTTAACAAAAATTTAACGCGAATTTTAACAAAATATTAACGTTTACAATTTTATGGTGCACTCTC
AGTACAATCTGCTCTGATGCCGCATAGTTAAGCCAGCCCCGACACCCGCCAACACCCGCTGACGCGCCCT
GACGGGCTTGTCTGCTCCCGGCATCCGCTTACAGACAAGCTGTGACCGTCTCCGGGAGCTGCATGTGTCA
GAGGTTTTCACCGTCATCACCGAAACGCGCGAGACGAAAGGGCCTCGTGATACGCCTATTTTTATAGGTT
AATGTCATGATAATAATGGTTTCTTAGACGTCAGGTGGCACTTTTCGGGGAAATGTGCGCGGAACCCCTA
TTTGTTTATTTTTCTAAATACATTCAAATATGTATCCGCTCATGAGACAATAACCCTGATAAATGCTTCA
ATAATATTGAAAAAGGAAGAGTATGAGTATTCAACATTTCCGTGTCGCCCTTATTCCCTTTTTTGCGGCA
TTTTGCCTTCCTGTTTTTGCTCACCCAGAAACGCTGGTGAAAGTAAAAGATGCTGAAGATCAGTTGGGTG
CACGAGTGGGTTACATCGAACTGGATCTCAACAGCGGTAAGATCCTTGAGAGTTTTCGCCCCGAAGAACG
TTTTCCAATGATGAGCACTTTTAAAGTTCTGCTATGTGGCGCGGTATTATCCCGTATTGACGCCGGGCAA
GAGCAACTCGGTCGCCGCATACACTATTCTCAGAATGACTTGGTTGAGTACTCACCAGTCACAGAAAAGC
ATCTTACGGATGGCATGACAGTAAGAGAATTATGCAGTGCTGCCATAACCATGAGTGATAACACTGCGGC
CAACTTACTTCTGACAACGATCGGAGGACCGAAGGAGCTAACCGCTTTTTTGCACAACATGGGGGATCAT
GTAACTCGCCTTGATCGTTGGGAACCGGAGCTGAATGAAGCCATACCAAACGACGAGCGTGACACCACGA
TGCCTGTAGCAATGGCAACAACGTTGCGCAAACTATTAACTGGCGAACTACTTACTCTAGCTTCCCGGCA
ACAATTAATAGACTGGATGGAGGCGGATAAAGTTGCAGGACCACTTCTGCGCTCGGCCCTTCCGGCTGGC
TGGTTTATTGCTGATAAATCTGGAGCCGGTGAGCGTGGGTCTCGCGGTATCATTGCAGCACTGGGGCCAG
ATGGTAAGCCCTCCCGTATCGTAGTTATCTACACGACGGGGAGTCAGGCAACTATGGATGAACGAAATAG
ACAGATCGCTGAGATAGGTGCCTCACTGATTAAGCATTGGTAACTGTCAGACCAAGTTTACTCATATATA
CTTTAGATTGATTTAAAACTTCATTTTTAATTTAAAAGGATCTAGGTGAAGATCCTTTTTGATAATCTCA
TGACCAAAATCCCTTAACGTGAGTTTTCGTTCCACTGAGCGTCAGACCCCGTAGAAAAGATCAAAGGATC
TTCTTGAGATCCTTTTTTTCTGCGCGTAATCTGCTGCTTGCAAACAAAAAAACCACCGCTACCAGCGGTG
GTTTGTTTGCCGGATCAAGAGCTACCAACTCTTTTTCCGAAGGTAACTGGCTTCAGCAGAGCGCAGATAC
CAAATACTGTTCTTCTAGTGTAGCCGTAGTTAGGCCACCACTTCAAGAACTCTGTAGCACCGCCTACATA
CCTCGCTCTGCTAATCCTGTTACCAGTGGCTGCTGCCAGTGGCGATAAGTCGTGTCTTACCGGGTTGGAC
TCAAGACGATAGTTACCGGATAAGGCGCAGCGGTCGGGCTGAACGGGGGGTTCGTGCACACAGCCCAGCT
TGGAGCGAACGACCTACACCGAACTGAGATACCTACAGCGTGAGCTATGAGAAAGCGCCACGCTTCCCGA
AGGGAGAAAGGCGGACAGGTATCCGGTAAGCGGCAGGGTCGGAACAGGAGAGCGCACGAGGGAGCTTCCA
GGGGGAAACGCCTGGTATCTTTATAGTCCTGTCGGGTTTCGCCACCTCTGACTTGAGCGTCGATTTTTGT
GATGCTCGTCAGGGGGGCGGAGCCTATGGAAAAACGCCAGCAACGCGGCCTTTTTACGGTTCCTGGCCTT
TTGCTGGCCTTTTGCTCACATGT
Features (pLannotate 1.2.2; 14 found; start..end, strand, type, name):
     12..39      +  repeat_region  AAV2 ITR (fragment): inverted terminal repeat of adeno-associated virus serotype 2 inverted
     68..95      +  repeat_region  AAV2 ITR (fragment): inverted terminal repeat of adeno-associated virus serotype 2 inverted
    871..1587    +  CDS            SYFP2: SYFP2 is a basic (constitutively fluorescent) yellow fluorescent protein published in 2006, derived from Aequorea victoria. It is reported to be a very rapidly-maturing monomer with moderate acid sensitivity.
   1627..1784    +  misc_feature   WPRE (fragment): woodchuck hepatitis virus posttranscriptional regulatory element
   1790..1870    +  misc_feature   WPRE (fragment): woodchuck hepatitis virus posttranscriptional regulatory element
   1887..1998    +  polyA_signal   bGH poly(A) signal: bovine growth hormone polyadenylation signal
   2116..2256    +  repeat_region  AAV2 ITR: inverted terminal repeat of adeno-associated virus serotype 2 inverted
   2261..2312    -  misc_feature   bom (fragment): basis of mobility region from pBR322
   2331..2786    +  rep_origin     f1 ori (sequence partly withheld): f1 bacteriophage origin of replication; arrow indicates direction of (+) strand synthesis
   2787..2836    -  misc_feature   bom (fragment): basis of mobility region from pBR322
   2938..2973    -  CDS            rop (fragment): Rop protein, which maintains plasmids at low copy number; rop
   3068..3172    +  promoter       AmpR promoter: bla
   3173..4033    +  CDS            AmpR: β-lactamase; bla; confers resistance to ampicillin, carbenicillin, and related antibiotics
   4204..4792    +  rep_origin     ori: high-copy-number ColE1/pMB1/pBR322/pUC origin of replication
