[The description below was written by a language model from this plasmid's Addgene catalogue record and pLannotate feature annotations shown in this document.]
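Description:
AiP14253 - pAAV-AiE0380h_3xC2-minBG-SYFP2-WPRE3-BGHpA (alias CN4253) is a recombinant AAV transfer plasmid of about 4.85 kb, built on a rAAV backbone and intended for packaging into virus that directly expresses a yellow fluorescent reporter in astrocytes. It is maintained in bacteria through a high-copy ColE1/pUC-type origin with ampicillin selection (AmpR with its own bla promoter), and it also carries an f1 phage origin. Short remnants of pBR322 bom and rop sequences are annotated in the backbone. The recorded growth strain is a recombination-deficient type, as is commonly chosen to keep the repetitive ITRs intact.

The payload lies between AAV2 inverted terminal repeats, which provide the cis signals for genome replication and encapsidation. The right-hand ITR is annotated in full, while the left-hand one was detected only as two short fragments. According to the name and catalogue fields, expression is driven by the enhancer AiE0380h, apparently as three copies of a core segment ("3xC2"), placed upstream of a minimal beta-globin promoter. The minimal promoter has little activity on its own, so cell-type specificity comes from the enhancer. Neither element was recognised by the automated annotation, but an unannotated stretch upstream of the coding sequence is where they would sit. SYFP2, a rapidly maturing monomeric yellow fluorescent protein derived from Aequorea victoria, follows. After it come WPRE3, a shortened woodchuck posttranscriptional element (annotated as two WPRE fragments) that boosts transcript expression, and the bovine growth hormone polyadenylation signal.

The construct belongs to a collection of enhancer AAVs developed for genetic access to defined brain cell types. It serves as a direct, recombinase-independent reporter for labelling astrocytes.
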