Addgene plasmid #208165: AiP14253 - pAAV-AiE0380h_3xC2-minBG-SYFP2-WPRE3-BGHpA (Alias: CN4253)
Purpose: Direct-expressing SYFP2 in astrocytes AAV Virus
Depositing lab: Allen Institute for Brain Science & Jonathan Ting. Depositing organization: Allen Institute. Publication: A suite of enhancer AAVs and transgenic mouse lines for genetic access to cortical cell types. Ben-Simon Y, Hooper M, Narayan S, Daigle TL, Dwivedi D, Way SW, Oster A, Stafford DA, Mich JK, Taormina MJ, Martinez RA, Opitz-Araya X, Roth JR, Alexander JR, Allen S, Amster A, Arbuckle J, Ayala A, Baker PM, Bakken TE, Barcelli T, Barta S, Bendrick J, Bertagnolli D, Bielstein C, Bishwakarma P, Bowlus J, Boyer G, Brouner K, Casian B, Casper T, Chakka AB, Chakrabarty R, Chance RK, Chavan S, Clark M, Colbert K, Collman F, Daniel S, Departee M, DiValentin P, Donadio N, Dotson N, Egdorf T, Fliss T, Gabitto M, Garcia J, Gary A, Gasperini M, Gloe J, Goldy J, Gore BB, Graybuck L, Greisman N, Haeseleer F, Halterman C, Haradon Z, Hastings SD, Helback O, Ho W, Hockemeyer D, Huang C, Huff S, Hunker A, Johansen N, Jones D, Juneau Z, Kalmbach B, Kannan M, Khem S, Kussick E, Kutsal R, Larsen R, Lee C, Lee AY, Leibly M, Lenz GH, Li S, Liang E, Lusk N, Madigan Z, Malloy J, Malone J, McCue R, Melchor J, Mollenkopf T, Moosman S, Morin E, Newman D, Ng L, Ngo K, Omstead V, Otto S, Oyama A, Pena N, Pham T, Phillips E, Pom CA, Potekhina L, Ransford S, Ray PL, Rette D, Reynoldson C, Rimorin C, Rocha D, Ruiz A, Sanchez REA, Sawyer L, Sedeno-Cortes A, Sevigny JP, Shapovalova N, Shepard N, Shulga L, Sigler AR, Siverts L, Soliman S, Somasundaram S, Staats B, Stewart K, Szelenyi E, Tieu M, Trader C, Tran A, van Velthoven CTJ, Walker M, Wang Y, Weed N, Wirthlin M, Wood T, Wynalda B, Yao Z, Zhou T, Ariza J, Dee N, Reding M, Ronellenfitch K, Mufti S, Sunkin SM, Smith KA, Esposito L, Waters J, Thyagarajan B, Yao S, Lein ES, Zeng H, Levi BP, Ngai J, Ting JT, Tasic B. Cell. 2025 May 16:S0092-8674(25)00513-6. doi: 10.1016/j.cell.2025.05.002. PubMed 40403729.
Backbone
  Vector backbone: rAAV
  Backbone manufacturer: Allen Institute for Brain Science
  Vector type: AAV
Growth in bacteria
  Bacterial resistance: Ampicillin, 100 μg/mL
  Growth temperature: 37°C
  Growth strain: NEB Stable
  Copy number: High Copy
Gene/Insert
  Gene/Insert name: SYFP2
  Species: Synthetic
  Insert size (bp): 720
  Mutation: NA
  Promoter: Beta Globin minimal promoter
  Cloning method: Restriction Enzyme; 5′ cloning site Unknown (unknown if destroyed)
Terms and licenses: Academic/Nonprofit Terms; Industry Terms: Not Available to Industry
Depositor comments: Funded by the Brain Initiative. Please visit https://doi.org/10.1101/2023.09.20.558718 for bioRxiv preprint.
How to cite: AiP14253 - pAAV-AiE0380h_3xC2-minBG-SYFP2-WPRE3-BGHpA (Alias: CN4253) was a gift from Allen Institute for Brain Science & Jonathan Ting (Addgene plasmid # 208165 ; http://n2t.net/addgene:208165 ; RRID:Addgene_208165)
